>Addgene plasmid #77289 | TWF1 gRNA (BRDN0001145805) | addgene full sequence | sequence record 187470 | Addgene Assembled Sequence
CCCGGGTGCAAAGATGGATAAAGTTTTAAACAGAGAGGAATCTTTGCAGCTAATGGACCTTCTAGGTCTT
GAAAGGAGTGGGAATTGGCTCCGGTGCCCGTCAGTGGGCAGAGCGCACATCGCCCACAGTCCCCGAGAAG
TTGGGGGGAGGGGTCGGCAATTGATCCGGTGCCTAGAGAAGGTGGCGCGGGGTAAACTGGGAAAGTGATG
TCGTGTACTGGCTCCGCCTTTTTCCCGAGGGTGGGGGAGAACCGTATATAAGTGCAGTAGTCGCCGTGAA
CGTTCTTTTTCGCAACGGGTTTGCCGCCAGAACACAGGTAAGTGCCGTGTGTGGTTCCCGCGGGCCTGGC
CTCTTTACGGGTTATGGCCCTTGCGTGCCTTGAATTACTTCCACCTGGCTGCAGTACGTGATTCTTGATC
CCGAGCTTCGGGTTGGAAGTGGGTGGGAGAGTTCGAGGCCTTGCGCTTAAGGAGCCCCTTCGCCTCGTGC
TTGAGTTGAGGCCTGGCCTGGGCGCTGGGGCCGCCGCGTGCGAATCTGGTGGCACCTTCGCGCCTGTCTC
GCTGCTTTCGATAAGTCTCTAGCCATTTAAAATTTTTGATGACCTGCTGCGACGCTTTTTTTCTGGCAAG
ATAGTCTTGTAAATGCGGGCCAAGATCTGCACACTGGTATTTCGGTTTTTGGGGCCGCGGGCGGCGACGG
GGCCCGTGCGTCCCAGCGCACATGTTCGGCGAGGCGGGGCCTGCGAGCGCGGCCACCGAGAATCGGACGG
GGGTAGTCTCAAGCTGGCCGGCCTGCTCTGGTGCCTGGCCTCGCGCCGCCGTGTATCGCCCCGCCCTGGG
CGGCAAGGCTGGCCCGGTCGGCACCAGTTGCGTGAGCGGAAAGATGGCCGCTTCCCGGCCCTGCTGCAGG
GAGCTCAAAATGGAGGACGCGGCGCTCGGGAGAGCGGGCGGGTGAGTCACCCACACAAAGGAAAAGGGCC
TTTCCGTCCTCAGCCGTCGCTTCATGTGACTCCACGGAGTACCGGGCGCCGTCCAGGCACCTCGATTAGT
TCTCGAGCTTTTGGAGTACGTCGTCTTTAGGTTGGGGGGAGGGGTTTTATGCGATGGAGTTTCCCCACAC
TGAGTGGGTGGAGACTGAAGTTAGGCCAGCTTGGCACTTGATGTAATTCTCCTTGGAATTTGCCCTTTTT
GAGTTTGGATCTTGGTTCATTCTCAAGCCTCAGACAGTGGTTCAAAGTTTTTTTCTTCCATTTCAGGTGT
CGTGACGTACGGCCACCATGACCGAGTACAAGCCCACGGTGCGCCTCGCCACCCGCGACGACGTCCCCAG
GGCCGTACGCACCCTCGCCGCCGCGTTCGCCGACTACCCCGCCACGCGCCACACCGTCGATCCGGACCGC
CACATCGAGCGGGTCACCGAGCTGCAAGAACTCTTCCTCACGCGCGTCGGGCTCGACATCGGCAAGGTGT
GGGTCGCGGACGACGGCGCCGCCGTGGCGGTCTGGACCACGCCGGAGAGCGTCGAAGCGGGGGCGGTGTT
CGCCGAGATCGGCCCGCGCATGGCCGAGTTGAGCGGTTCCCGGCTGGCCGCGCAGCAACAGATGGAAGGC
CTCCTGGCGCCGCACCGGCCCAAGGAGCCCGCGTGGTTCCTGGCCACCGTCGGAGTCTCGCCCGACCACC
AGGGCAAGGGTCTGGGCAGCGCCGTCGTGCTCCCCGGAGTGGAGGCGGCCGAGCGCGCCGGGGTGCCCGC
CTTCCTGGAGACCTCCGCGCCCCGCAACCTCCCCTTCTACGAGCGGCTCGGCTTCACCGTCACCGCCGAC
GTCGAGGTGCCCGAAGGACCGCGCACCTGGTGCATGACCCGCAAGCCCGGTGCCTGAACGCGTTAAGTCG
ACAATCAACCTCTGGATTACAAAATTTGTGAAAGATTGACTGGTATTCTTAACTATGTTGCTCCTTTTAC
GCTATGTGGATACGCTGCTTTAATGCCTTTGTATCATGCTATTGCTTCCCGTATGGCTTTCATTTTCTCC
TCCTTGTATAAATCCTGGTTGCTGTCTCTTTATGAGGAGTTGTGGCCCGTTGTCAGGCAACGTGGCGTGG
TGTGCACTGTGTTTGCTGACGCAACCCCCACTGGTTGGGGCATTGCCACCACCTGTCAGCTCCTTTCCGG
GACTTTCGCTTTCCCCCTCCCTATTGCCACGGCGGAACTCATCGCCGCCTGCCTTGCCCGCTGCTGGACA
GGGGCTCGGCTGTTGGGCACTGACAATTCCGTGGTGTTGTCGGGGAAATCATCGTCCTTTCCTTGGCTGC
TCGCCTGTGTTGCCACCTGGATTCTGCGCGGGACGTCCTTCTGCTACGTCCCTTCGGCCCTCAATCCAGC
GGACCTTCCTTCCCGCGGCCTGCTGCCGGCTCTGCGGCCTCTTCCGCGTCTTCGCCTTCGCCCTCAGACG
AGTCGGATCTCCCTTTGGGCCGCCTCCCCGCGTCGACTTTAAGACCAATGACTTACAAGGCAGCTGTAGA
TCTTAGCCACTTTTTAAAAGAAAAGGGGGGACTGGAAGGGCTAATTCACTCCCAACGAAGACAAGATCTG
CTTTTTGCTTGTACTGGGTCTCTCTGGTTAGACCAGATCTGAGCCTGGGAGCTCTCTGGCTAACTAGGGA
ACCCACTGCTTAAGCCTCAATAAAGCTTGCCTTGAGTGCTTCAAGTAGTGTGTGCCCGTCTGTTGTGTGA
CTCTGGTAACTAGAGATCCCTCAGACCCTTTTAGTCAGTGTGGAAAATCTCTAGCAGTACGTATAGTAGT
TCATGTCATCTTATTATTCAGTATTTATAACTTGCAAAGAAATGAATATCAGAGAGTGAGAGGAACTTGT
TTATTGCAGCTTATAATGGTTACAAATAAAGCAATAGCATCACAAATTTCACAAATAAAGCATTTTTTTC
ACTGCATTCTAGTTGTGGTTTGTCCAAACTCATCAATGTATCTTATCATGTCTGGCTCTAGCTATCCCGC
CCCTAACTCCGCCCATCCCGCCCCTAACTCCGCCCAGTTCCGCCCATTCTCCGCCCCATGGCTGACTAAT
TTTTTTTATTTATGCAGAGGCCGAGGCCGCCTCGGCCTCTGAGCTATTCCAGAAGTAGTGAGGAGGCTTT
TTTGGAGGCCTAGGGACGTACCCAATTCGCCCTATAGTGAGTCGTATTACGCGCGCTCACTGGCCGTCGT
TTTACAACGTCGTGACTGGGAAAACCCTGGCGTTACCCAACTTAATCGCCTTGCAGCACATCCCCCTTTC
GCCAGCTGGCGTAATAGCGAAGAGGCCCGCACCGATCGCCCTTCCCAACAGTTGCGCAGCCTGAATGGCG
AATGGG
[124 nt withheld, positions 3367-3490]
C
[91 nt withheld, positions 3492-3582]
A
[49 nt withheld, positions 3584-3632]
CCTTTGACGTTGGAGTCCACGTTCTTT
[37 nt withheld, positions 3660-3696]
ACCCTATCTCGGTCTATTCTTTTGATTTATAAGGGATTTTGCCGATTTCGGCCTATTGGTTAAAAAATGA
GCTGATTTAACAAAAATTTAACGCGAATTTTAACAAAATATTAACGCTTACAATTTAGGTGGCACTTTTC
GGGGAAATGTGCGCGGAACCCCTATTTGTTTATTTTTCTAAATACATTCAAATATGTATCCGCTCATGAG
ACAATAACCCTGATAAATGCTTCAATAATATTGAAAAAGGAAGAGTATGAGTATTCAACATTTCCGTGTC
GCCCTTATTCCCTTTTTTGCGGCATTTTGCCTTCCTGTTTTTGCTCACCCAGAAACGCTGGTGAAAGTAA
AAGATGCTGAAGATCAGTTGGGTGCACGAGTGGGTTACATCGAACTGGATCTCAACAGCGGTAAGATCCT
TGAGAGTTTTCGCCCCGAAGAACGTTTTCCAATGATGAGCACTTTTAAAGTTCTGCTATGTGGCGCGGTA
TTATCCCGTATTGACGCCGGGCAAGAGCAACTCGGTCGCCGCATACACTATTCTCAGAATGACTTGGTTG
AGTACTCACCAGTCACAGAAAAGCATCTTACGGATGGCATGACAGTAAGAGAATTATGCAGTGCTGCCAT
AACCATGAGTGATAACACTGCGGCCAACTTACTTCTGACAACGATCGGAGGACCGAAGGAGCTAACCGCT
TTTTTGCACAACATGGGGGATCATGTAACTCGCCTTGATCGTTGGGAACCGGAGCTGAATGAAGCCATAC
CAAACGACGAGCGTGACACCACGATGCCTGTAGCAATGGCAACAACGTTGCGCAAACTATTAACTGGCGA
ACTACTTACTCTAGCTTCCCGGCAACAATTAATAGACTGGATGGAGGCGGATAAAGTTGCAGGACCACTT
CTGCGCTCGGCCCTTCCGGCTGGCTGGTTTATTGCTGATAAATCTGGAGCCGGTGAGCGTGGGTCTCGCG
GTATCATTGCAGCACTGGGGCCAGATGGTAAGCCCTCCCGTATCGTAGTTATCTACACGACGGGGAGTCA
GGCAACTATGGATGAACGAAATAGACAGATCGCTGAGATAGGTGCCTCACTGATTAAGCATTGGTAACTG
TCAGACCAAGTTTACTCATATATACTTTAGATTGATTTAAAACTTCATTTTTAATTTAAAAGGATCTAGG
TGAAGATCCTTTTTGATAATCTCATGACCAAAATCCCTTAACGTGAGTTTTCGTTCCACTGAGCGTCAGA
CCCCGTAGAAAAGATCAAAGGATCTTCTTGAGATCCTTTTTTTCTGCGCGTAATCTGCTGCTTGCAAACA
AAAAAACCACCGCTACCAGCGGTGGTTTGTTTGCCGGATCAAGAGCTACCAACTCTTTTTCCGAAGGTAA
CTGGCTTCAGCAGAGCGCAGATACCAAATACTGTTCTTCTAGTGTAGCCGTAGTTAGGCCACCACTTCAA
GAACTCTGTAGCACCGCCTACATACCTCGCTCTGCTAATCCTGTTACCAGTGGCTGCTGCCAGTGGCGAT
AAGTCGTGTCTTACCGGGTTGGACTCAAGACGATAGTTACCGGATAAGGCGCAGCGGTCGGGCTGAACGG
GGGGTTCGTGCACACAGCCCAGCTTGGAGCGAACGACCTACACCGAACTGAGATACCTACAGCGTGAGCT
ATGAGAAAGCGCCACGCTTCCCGAAGGGAGAAAGGCGGACAGGTATCCGGTAAGCGGCAGGGTCGGAACA
GGAGAGCGCACGAGGGAGCTTCCAGGGGGAAACGCCTGGTATCTTTATAGTCCTGTCGGGTTTCGCCACC
TCTGACTTGAGCGTCGATTTTTGTGATGCTCGTCAGGGGGGCGGAGCCTATGGAAAAACGCCAGCAACGC
GGCCTTTTTACGGTTCCTGGCCTTTTGCTGGCCTTTTGCTCACATGTTCTTTCCTGCGTTATCCCCTGAT
TCTGTGGATAACCGTATTACCGCCTTTGAGTGAGCTGATACCGCTCGCCGCAGCCGAACGACCGAGCGCA
GCGAGTCAGTGAGCGAGGAAGCGGAAGAGCGCCCAATACGCAAACCGCCTCTCCCCGCGCGTTGGCCGAT
TCATTAATGCAGCTGGCACGACAGGTTTCCCGACTGGAAAGCGGGCAGTGAGCGCAACGCAATTAATGTG
AGTTAGCTCACTCATTAGGCACCCCAGGCTTTACACTTTATGCTTCCGGCTCGTATGTTGTGTGGAATTG
TGAGCGGATAACAATTTCACACAGGAAACAGCTATGACCATGATTACGCCAAGCGCGCAATTAACCCTCA
CTAAAGGGAACAAAAGCTGGAGCTGCAAGCTTAATGTAGTCTTATGCAATACTCTTGTAGTCTTGCAACA
TGGTAACGATGAGTTAGCAACATGCCTTACAAGGAGAGAAAAAGCACCGTGCATGCCGATTGGTGGAAGT
AAGGTGGTACGATCGTGCCTTATTAGGAAGGCAACAGACGGGTCTGACATGGATTGGACGAACCACTGAA
TTGCCGCATTGCAGAGATATTGTATTTAAGTGCCTAGCTCGATACATAAACGGGTCTCTCTGGTTAGACC
AGATCTGAGCCTGGGAGCTCTCTGGCTAACTAGGGAACCCACTGCTTAAGCCTCAATAAAGCTTGCCTTG
AGTGCTTCAAGTAGTGTGTGCCCGTCTGTTGTGTGACTCTGGTAACTAGAGATCCCTCAGACCCTTTTAG
TCAGTGTGGAAAATCTCTAGCAGTGGCGCCCGAACAGGGACTTGAAAGCGAAAGGGAAACCAGAGGAGCT
CTCTCGACGCAGGACTCGGCTTGCTGAAGCGCGCACGGCAAGAGGCGAGGGGCGGCGACTGGTGAGTACG
CCAAAAATTTTGACTAGCGGAGGCTAGAAGGAGAGAGATGGGTGCGAGAGCGTCAGTATTAAGCGGGGGA
GAATTAGATCGCGATGGGAAAAAATTCGGTTAAGGCCAGGGGGAAAGAAAAAATATAAATTAAAACATAT
AGTATGGGCAAGCAGGGAGCTAGAACGATTCGCAGTTAATCCTGGCCTGTTAGAAACATCAGAAGGCTGT
AGACAAATACTGGGACAGCTACAACCATCCCTTCAGACAGGATCAGAAGAACTTAGATCATTATATAATA
CAGTAGCAACCCTCTATTGTGTGCATCAAAGGATAGAGATAAAAGACACCAAGGAAGCTTTAGACAAGAT
AGAGGAAGAGCAAAACAAAAGTAAGACCACCGCACAGCAAGCGGCCGCTGATCTTCAGACCTGGAGGAGG
AGATATGAGGGACAATTGGAGAAGTGAATTATATAAATATAAAGTAGTAAAAATTGAACCATTAGGAGTA
GCACCCACCAAGGCAAAGAGAAGAGTGGTGCAGAGAGAAAAAAGAGCAGTGGGAATAGGAGCTTTGTTCC
TTGGGTTCTTGGGAGCAGCAGGAAGCACTATGGGCGCAGCGTCAATGACGCTGACGGTACAGGCCAGACA
ATTATTGTCTGGTATAGTGCAGCAGCAGAACAATTTGCTGAGGGCTATTGAGGCGCAACAGCATCTGTTG
CAACTCACAGTCTGGGGCATCAAGCAGCTCCAGGCAAGAATCCTGGCTGTGGAAAGATACCTAAAGGATC
AACAGCTCCTGGGGATTTGGGGTTGCTCTGGAAAACTCATTTGCACCACTGCTGTGCCTTGGAATGCTAG
TTGGAGTAATAAATCTCTGGAACAGATTTGGAATCACACGACCTGGATGGAGTGGGACAGAGAAATTAAC
AATTACACAAGCTTAATACACTCCTTAATTGAAGAATCGCAAAACCAGCAAGAAAAGAATGAACAAGAAT
TATTGGAATTAGATAAATGGGCAAGTTTGTGGAATTGGTTTAACATAACAAATTGGCTGTGGTATATAAA
ATTATTCATAATGATAGTAGGAGGCTTGGTAGGTTTAAGAATAGTTTTTGCTGTACTTTCTATAGTGAAT
AGAGTTAGGCAGGGATATTCACCATTATCGTTTCAGACCCACCTCCCAACCCCGAGGGGACCCAGAGAGG
GCCTATTTCCCATGATTCCTTCATATTTGCATATACGATACAAGGCTGTTAGAGAGATAATTAGAATTAA
TTTGACTGTAAACACAAAGATATTAGTACAAAATACGTGACGTAGAAAGTAATAATTTCTTGGGTAGTTT
GCAGTTTTAAAATTATGTTTTAAAATGGACTATCATATGCTTACCGTAACTTGAAAGTATTTCGATTTCT
TGGCTTTATATATCTTGTGGAAAGGACGAAACACCGACTTAGGTACAGACTGACGTGTTTTAGAGCTAGA
AATAGCAAGTTAAAATAAGGCTAGTCCGTTATCAACTTGAAAAAGTGGCACCGAGTCGGTGCTTTTTTAA
GCTTGGCGTAACTAGATCTTGAGACAAATGGCAGTATTCATCCACAATTTTAAAAGAAAAGGGGGGATTG
GGGGGTACAGTGCAGGGGAAAGAATAGTAGACATAATAGCAACAGACATACAAACTAAAGAATTACAAAA
ACAAATTACAAAAATTCAAAATTTTCGGGTTTATTACAGGGACAGCAGAGATCCACTTTGGCGCCGGCTC
GAGGGGG
Features (pLannotate 1.2.2; 29 found; start..end, strand, type, name):
     14..80      +  CDS            small t antigen (fragment): SV40 (simian virus 40) small t antigen
    106..317     +  promoter       EF-1α core promoter: core promoter for human elongation factor EF-1α
    318..1256    +  intron         EF-1α intron A: intron upstream of the start codon of human EF-1α
   1278..1877    +  CDS            PuroR (fragment): puromycin N-acetyltransferase; pac from Streptomyces; confers resistance to puromycin
   1893..2481    +  misc_feature   WPRE: woodchuck hepatitis virus posttranscriptional regulatory element
   2532..2551    +  misc_feature   cPPT/CTS (fragment): central polypurine tract and central termination sequence of HIV-1
   2553..2786    +  LTR            3' LTR (ΔU3): self-inactivating 3' long terminal repeat (LTR) from HIV-1
   2864..2985    +  polyA_signal   SV40 poly(A) signal: SV40 polyadenylation signal
   3025..3160    +  rep_origin     SV40 ori: SV40 origin of replication
   3181..3199    -  promoter       T7 promoter: promoter for bacteriophage T7 RNA polymerase
   3207..3362    +  CDS            lacZα (fragment): LacZα fragment of β-galactosidase; lacZ fragment
   3367..3795    +  rep_origin     f1 ori (sequence partly withheld): f1 bacteriophage origin of replication; arrow indicates direction of (+) strand synthesis
   3848..3952    +  promoter       AmpR promoter: bla
   3953..4813    +  CDS            AmpR: β-lactamase; bla; confers resistance to ampicillin, carbenicillin, and related antibiotics
   4984..5572    +  rep_origin     ori: high-copy-number ColE1/pMB1/pBR322/pUC origin of replication
   5755..5847    +  CDS            lacI (fragment): lac repressor; lacI; The lac repressor binds to the lac operator to inhibit transcription in E. coli. This inhibition can be relieved by adding lactose or isopropyl-β-D-thiogalactopyranoside (IPTG).
   5860..5881    +  protein_bind   CAP binding site: CAP binding activates transcription in the presence of cAMP. E. coli catabolite activator protein
   5896..5926    +  promoter       lac promoter: promoter for the E. coli lac operon
   5934..5950    +  protein_bind   lac operator: The lac repressor binds to the lac operator to inhibit transcription in E. coli. This inhibition can be relieved by adding lactose or isopropyl-β-D-thiogalactopyranoside (IPTG). lac repressor encoded by lacI
   5995..6013    +  promoter       T3 promoter: promoter for bacteriophage T3 RNA polymerase
   6041..6267    +  promoter       RSV promoter: Rous sarcoma virus enhancer/promoter
   6268..6448    +  LTR            5' LTR (truncated): truncated 5' long terminal repeat (LTR) from HIV-1
   6495..6620    +  misc_feature   HIV-1 Ψ: packaging signal of human immunodeficiency virus type 1
   6604..6967    +  CDS            HIV-1 gag (fragment): gag protein from human immunodeficiency virus 1; gag
   7113..7346    +  misc_feature   RRE: The Rev response element (RRE) of HIV-1 allows for Rev-dependent mRNA export from the nucleus to the cytoplasm.
   7723..7749    +  CDS            Rev (fragment): human immunodeficiency virus 1 (HIV-1) Rev protein; rev; enhances nuclear export of unspliced and incompletely spliced viral mRNAs
   7753..7993    +  promoter       U6 promoter: RNA polymerase III promoter for human U6 snRNA
   8023..8098    +  misc_RNA       gRNA scaffold: guide RNA scaffold for the Streptococcus pyogenes CRISPR/Cas9 system
   8154..8271    +  misc_feature   cPPT/CTS: central polypurine tract and central termination sequence of HIV-1
