[The description below was written by a language model from this plasmid's Addgene catalogue record and pLannotate feature annotations shown in this document.]
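Description:
TWF1 gRNA (BRDN0001145805) is a third-generation lentiviral guide RNA plasmid built on the lentiGuide-Puro backbone and designed to direct Streptococcus pyogenes Cas9 to the human TWF1 gene (also known as A6 or PTK9). It is propagated in E. coli as a high-copy plasmid through a ColE1/pUC-type origin with ampicillin selection from the β-lactamase gene. An f1 origin, an SV40 origin and poly(A) signal, and leftover lac and T7/T3 promoter elements are also annotated in the backbone.

The transfer cassette begins with an RSV promoter fused to a truncated HIV-1 5' LTR, which drives Tat-independent production of the viral genomic RNA in packaging cells. This is followed by the Ψ packaging signal with a partial gag region, the Rev response element for nuclear export, and a central polypurine tract that aids nuclear import of the provirus. Within this framework, a human U6 RNA polymerase III promoter expresses the TWF1-specific spacer joined to the Cas9 gRNA scaffold. A separate EF-1α core promoter with its intron A drives puromycin N-acetyltransferase, allowing selection of transduced mammalian cells. A WPRE boosts transcript expression, and the ΔU3 3' LTR makes the integrated provirus self-inactivating.

The plasmid does not encode Cas9, so it is meant to be used with a separate Cas9 vector or in cells that already express the nuclease. The guide was designed against two TWF1 reference transcripts and belongs to a human kinome gRNA collection linked to work on optimized sgRNA design. It is typically used for knockout of TWF1 in human cells.
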