Addgene plasmid #77289: TWF1 gRNA (BRDN0001145805)
Purpose: 3rd generation lentiviral gRNA plasmid targeting human TWF1
Depositing lab: John Doench & David Root. Depositing organization: Broad Institute. Publication: Optimized sgRNA design to maximize activity and minimize off-target effects of CRISPR-Cas9. Doench JG, Fusi N, Sullender M, Hegde M, Vaimberg EW, Donovan KF, Smith I, Tothova Z, Wilen C, Orchard R, Virgin HW, Listgarten J, Root DE. Nat Biotechnol. 2016 Jan 18. doi: 10.1038/nbt.3437. PubMed 26780180.
Backbone
  Vector backbone: lentiGuide-Puro
  Backbone manufacturer: Zhang Lab (Addgene plasmid # 52963)
  Vector type: Mammalian Expression, Lentiviral, CRISPR
  Selectable markers: Puromycin
Growth in bacteria
  Bacterial resistance: Ampicillin, 100 μg/mL
  Growth temperature: 37°C
  Growth strain: DH5alpha
  Copy number: High Copy
Gene/Insert
  Gene/Insert name: TWF1 (alt names: TWF1; NM_001242397.1)
  gRNA/shRNA sequence: ACTTAGGTACAGACTGACGT
  Species: H. sapiens (human)
  Entrez Gene: TWF1 (a.k.a. A6, PTK9)
  Promoter: hU6
  Cloning method: Unknown
  Sequencing primers: 5′ U6-F; 3′ pS2-R
Terms and licenses: Academic/Nonprofit Terms; Industry Terms: Not Available to Industry
Depositor comments: The gRNA was designed to target the following Genbank reference sequence(s): NM_001242397.1,NM_002822.4. Note that this plasmid does NOT contain Cas9. It should be used in conjunction with lentiCas9-Blast (Addgene #52962) or otherwise with cell lines already expressing Cas9. Browse the full kinome gRNA library at http://www.addgene.org/pooled-library/broadgpp-human-kinome/ or visit http://www.broadinstitute.org/rnai/public/ for detailed protocols and information.
How to cite: TWF1 gRNA (BRDN0001145805) was a gift from John Doench & David Root (Addgene plasmid # 77289 ; http://n2t.net/addgene:77289 ; RRID:Addgene_77289)
