>Addgene plasmid #77289 | TWF1 gRNA (BRDN0001145805) | depositor partial sequence | sequence record 144749 | Target Sequence
ACTTAGGTACAGACTGACGT
