>Addgene plasmid #77289 | TWF1 gRNA (BRDN0001145805) | addgene partial sequence | sequence record 187469 | hU6-F
GTAGAAAGTAATAATTTCTTGGGTAGTTTGCAGTTTTAAAATTATGTTTTAAAATGGACTATCATATGCT
TACCGTAACTTGAAAGTATTTCGATTTCTTGGCTTTATATATCTTGTGGAAAGGACGAAACACCGACTTA
GGTACAGACTGACGTGTTTTAGAGCTAGAAATAGCAAGTTAAAATAAGGCTAGTCCGTTATCAACTTGAA
AAAGTGGCACCGAGTCGGTGCTTTTTTAAGCTTGGCGTAACTAGATCTTGAGACAAATGGCAGTATTCAT
CCACAATTTTAAAAGAAAAGGGGGGATTGGGGGGTACAGTGCAGGGGAAAGAATAGTAGACATAATAGCA
ACAGACATACAAACTAAAGAATTACAAAAACAAATTACAAAAATTCAAAATTTTCGGGTTTATTACAGGG
ACAGCAGAGATCCACTTTGGCGCCGGCTCGAGGGGGCCCGGGTGCAAAGATGGATAAAGTTTTAAACAGA
GAGGAATCTTTGCAGCTAATGGACCTTCTAGGTCTTGAAAGGAGTGGGAATTGGCTCCGGTGCCCGTCAG
TGGGCAGAGC
